Addgene plasmid #121463: pTJK508
Purpose: 2µm HIS3 CNB1mutEF1
Depositing lab: Tami Kingsbury. Depositing organization: University of Maryland, Baltimore. Publication: Calcineurin Regulatory Subunit Calcium-Binding Domains Differentially Contribute to Calcineurin Signaling in Saccharomyces cerevisiae. Connolly S, Quasi-Woode D, Waldron L, Eberly C, Waters K, Muller EM, Kingsbury TJ. Genetics. 2018 Jul;209(3):801-813. doi: 10.1534/genetics.118.300911. Epub 2018 May 7. PubMed 29735720.
Backbone
  Vector backbone: pYO323
  Vector type: Yeast high copy 2 micron vector
  Selectable markers: HIS3
Growth in bacteria
  Bacterial resistance: Ampicillin, 100 μg/mL
  Growth temperature: 37°C
  Growth strain: DH5alpha
  Copy number: Unknown
Gene/Insert
  Gene/Insert name: CNB1mutEF1
  Species: S. cerevisiae (budding yeast)
  Mutation: Changed aspartic acid 34 to alanine
  GenBank ID: NM_001179756
  Entrez Gene: CNB1 (a.k.a. YKL190W, CRV1, YCN2)
  Promoter: Endogenous genomic promoter region
  Cloning method: Restriction Enzyme; 5′ cloning site BamH1 (not destroyed); 3′ cloning site Xho1 (not destroyed)
  Sequencing primers: 5′ unknown
Terms and licenses: Academic/Nonprofit Terms; Industry Terms: Not Available to Industry
How to cite: pTJK508 was a gift from Tami Kingsbury (Addgene plasmid # 121463 ; http://n2t.net/addgene:121463 ; RRID:Addgene_121463)
