[The description below was written by a language model from this plasmid's Addgene catalogue record and pLannotate feature annotations shown in this document.]
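Description:
pTJK508 is a high-copy yeast episomal shuttle plasmid built on the pYO323 backbone, carrying a mutant allele of the Saccharomyces cerevisiae CNB1 gene, which encodes the calcium-binding regulatory subunit of the protein phosphatase calcineurin. In yeast it is maintained through the 2μ origin of replication (a neighbouring fragment of the 2μ RAF1 gene is also annotated) and selected by complementation of histidine auxotrophy with a HIS3 cassette driven by its own promoter. In E. coli it replicates from a high-copy ColE1/pUC-type origin and is selected with ampicillin through the β-lactamase gene. An f1 origin and pBluescript-derived elements (split multiple cloning site, lacZα fragment, lac promoter/operator, flanking T7 and T3 promoters) reflect the backbone's cloning-vector ancestry. Short rop, bom, lacI and MRM1/PET56 fragments are residues of earlier construction steps rather than functional parts.

The insert, CNB1mutEF1, was cloned between BamHI and XhoI sites, both retained, and lies between the two halves of the polylinker. The CNB1 coding sequence is annotated spanning the numbering origin of the roughly 7.8 kb sequence. Expression is driven by the endogenous genomic CNB1 promoter region rather than a heterologous promoter, and no epitope tag or reporter is annotated. The allele changes aspartic acid 34 to alanine, and the name indicates that the change targets the first EF-hand calcium-binding motif. According to the record, the plasmid belongs to a study of how the individual calcium-binding domains of the regulatory subunit contribute to calcineurin signalling in budding yeast. It provides multicopy expression of an EF1-defective Cnb1 for such functional comparisons.
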