Features (pLannotate 1.2.2; 22 found; start..end, strand, type, name):
    594..635     +  misc_feature   MCS (fragment): pBluescript multiple cloning site
    647..665     -  promoter       T3 promoter: promoter for bacteriophage T3 RNA polymerase
    710..726     -  protein_bind   lac operator: The lac repressor binds to the lac operator to inhibit transcription in E. coli. This inhibition can be relieved by adding lactose or isopropyl-β-D-thiogalactopyranoside (IPTG). lac repressor encoded by lacI
    734..764     -  promoter       lac promoter: promoter for the E. coli lac operon
    779..800     -  protein_bind   CAP binding site: CAP binding activates transcription in the presence of cAMP. E. coli catabolite activator protein
    813..905     -  CDS            lacI (fragment): lac repressor; lacI; The lac repressor binds to the lac operator to inhibit transcription in E. coli. This inhibition can be relieved by adding lactose or isopropyl-β-D-thiogalactopyranoside (IPTG).
   1088..1676    -  rep_origin     ori: high-copy-number ColE1/pMB1/pBR322/pUC origin of replication
   1847..2707    -  CDS            AmpR: β-lactamase; bla; confers resistance to ampicillin, carbenicillin, and related antibiotics
   2708..2812    -  promoter       AmpR promoter: bla
   2839..3243    +  CDS            RAF1 (fragment): RAF_YEAST - Experimental evidence at transcript level: Swiss-Prot protein existence level 2. Antagonizes transcriptional repression of recombinase FLP by REP1-REP2. May play a role in plasmid partitioning. From Saccharomyces cerevisiae (strain ATCC 204508 / S288c) (Baker's yeast).
   3397..4739    -  rep_origin     2μ ori: yeast 2μ plasmid origin of replication
   5146..5181    +  CDS            rop (fragment): Rop protein, which maintains plasmids at low copy number; rop
   5283..5332    +  misc_feature   bom (fragment): basis of mobility region from pBR322
   5333..5413    -  CDS            MRM1 (fragment): MRM1_YEAST - Also known as PET56 From Saccharomyces cerevisiae (strain ATCC 204508 / S288c) (Baker's yeast).
   5463..5650    +  promoter       HIS3 promoter: S. cerevisiae HIS3
   5651..6313    +  CDS            HIS3: imidazoleglycerol-phosphate dehydratase, required for histidine biosynthesis; S. cerevisiae HIS3; yeast auxotrophic marker
   6521..6572    +  misc_feature   bom (fragment): basis of mobility region from pBR322
   6600..7028    -  rep_origin     f1 ori (sequence partly withheld): f1 bacteriophage origin of replication; arrow indicates direction of (+) strand synthesis
   7032..7189    -  CDS            lacZα (fragment): LacZα fragment of β-galactosidase; lacZ fragment
   7192..7210    +  promoter       T7 promoter: promoter for bacteriophage T7 RNA polymerase
   7219..7260    +  misc_feature   MCS (fragment): pBluescript multiple cloning site
   7724..435     +  CDS            CNB1 (fragment) (across the origin): CANB_YEAST - Also known as YCN2, YCNB. Experimental evidence at protein level: Swiss-Prot protein existence level 1. Regulatory subunit of calcineurin, a calcium-dependent, calmodulin stimulated protein phosphatase. Confers calcium sensitivity. From Saccharomyces cerevisiae (strain ATCC 204508 / S288c) (Baker's yeast).
>Addgene plasmid #121463 | pTJK508 | addgene full sequence | sequence record 238887 | Addgene NGS Result
ATGAAATTAGCTAGAGATAGCTCAGGGTCTATTGATAAAAATGAATTTATGAGCATTCCTGGCGTTTCGT
CAAACCCTCTTGCTGGACGTATAATGGAGGTTTTCGATGCTGATAATAGTGGGGACGTGGATTTTCAAGA
GTTCATCACAGGATTATCCATTTTCAGTGGGCGTGGGTCCAAGGACGAAAAGTTAAGATTCGCCTTCAAA
ATCTACGACATTGACAAGGACGGTTTCATATCCAATGGTGAGTTGTTCATCGTGTTGAAGATTATGGTAG
GTTCTAATCTGGACGATGAACAGCTGCAACAGATAGTAGATAGGACGATAGTGGAAAACGATAGCGACGG
CGACGGACGTTTAAGTTTCGAGGAGTTTAAGAATGCTATCGAAACCACAGAAGTGGCCAAGAGTCTGACA
TTGCAATACGATGTGTAAGACTAGGGGACACTTCATTCATTTATGGTATGCCAATATTTTTAAGAAAAGA
AGAATAATACGCGATATTGTTTTTTAAGGAAGGAACGCACACTCGCCCAGTTAGAGTGCTGATGATATAT
ACATATATATATGTATATGTAACAAACAATAAGAAGCTTATCGATACCGTCGACCTCGAGGGGGGGCCCG
GTACCAGCTTTTGTTCCCTTTAGTGAGGGTTAATTTCGAGCTTGGCGTAATCATGGTCATAGCTGTTTCC
TGTGTGAAATTGTTATCCGCTCACAATTCCACACAACATACGAGCCGGAAGCATAAAGTGTAAAGCCTGG
GGTGCCTAATGAGTGAGCTAACTCACATTAATTGCGTTGCGCTCACTGCCCGCTTTCCAGTCGGGAAACC
TGTCGTGCCAGCTGCATTAATGAATCGGCCAACGCGCGGGGAGAGGCGGTTTGCGTATTGGGCGCTCTTC
CGCTTCCTCGCTCACTGACTCGCTGCGCTCGGTCGTTCGGCTGCGGCGAGCGGTATCAGCTCACTCAAAG
GCGGTAATACGGTTATCCACAGAATCAGGGGATAACGCAGGAAAGAACATGTGAGCAAAAGGCCAGCAAA
AGGCCAGGAACCGTAAAAAGGCCGCGTTGCTGGCGTTTTTCCATAGGCTCCGCCCCCCTGACGAGCATCA
CAAAAATCGACGCTCAAGTCAGAGGTGGCGAAACCCGACAGGACTATAAAGATACCAGGCGTTTCCCCCT
GGAAGCTCCCTCGTGCGCTCTCCTGTTCCGACCCTGCCGCTTACCGGATACCTGTCCGCCTTTCTCCCTT
CGGGAAGCGTGGCGCTTTCTCATAGCTCACGCTGTAGGTATCTCAGTTCGGTGTAGGTCGTTCGCTCCAA
GCTGGGCTGTGTGCACGAACCCCCCGTTCAGCCCGACCGCTGCGCCTTATCCGGTAACTATCGTCTTGAG
TCCAACCCGGTAAGACACGACTTATCGCCACTGGCAGCAGCCACTGGTAACAGGATTAGCAGAGCGAGGT
ATGTAGGCGGTGCTACAGAGTTCTTGAAGTGGTGGCCTAACTACGGCTACACTAGAAGAACAGTATTTGG
TATCTGCGCTCTGCTGAAGCCAGTTACCTTCGGAAAAAGAGTTGGTAGCTCTTGATCCGGCAAACAAACC
ACCGCTGGTAGCGGTGGTTTTTTTGTTTGCAAGCAGCAGATTACGCGCAGAAAAAAAGGATCTCAAGAAG
ATCCTTTGATCTTTTCTACGGGGTCTGACGCTCAGTGGAACGAAAACTCACGTTAAGGGATTTTGGTCAT
GAGATTATCAAAAAGGATCTTCACCTAGATCCTTTTAAATTAAAAATGAAGTTTTAAATCAATCTAAAGT
ATATATGAGTAAACTTGGTCTGACAGTTACCAATGCTTAATCAGTGAGGCACCTATCTCAGCGATCTGTC
TATTTCGTTCATCCATAGTTGCCTGACTCCCCGTCGTGTAGATAACTACGATACGGGAGGGCTTACCATC
TGGCCCCAGTGCTGCAATGATACCGCGAGACCCACGCTCACCGGCTCCAGATTTATCAGCAATAAACCAG
CCAGCCGGAAGGGCCGAGCGCAGAAGTGGTCCTGCAACTTTATCCGCCTCCATCCAGTCTATTAATTGTT
GCCGGGAAGCTAGAGTAAGTAGTTCGCCAGTTAATAGTTTGCGCAACGTTGTTGCCATTGCTACAGGCAT
CGTGGTGTCACGCTCGTCGTTTGGTATGGCTTCATTCAGCTCCGGTTCCCAACGATCAAGGCGAGTTACA
TGATCCCCCATGTTGTGCAAAAAAGCGGTTAGCTCCTTCGGTCCTCCGATCGTTGTCAGAAGTAAGTTGG
CCGCAGTGTTATCACTCATGGTTATGGCAGCACTGCATAATTCTCTTACTGTCATGCCATCCGTAAGATG
CTTTTCTGTGACTGGTGAGTACTCAACCAAGTCATTCTGAGAATAGTGTATGCGGCGACCGAGTTGCTCT
TGCCCGGCGTCAATACGGGATAATACCGCGCCACATAGCAGAACTTTAAAAGTGCTCATCATTGGAAAAC
GTTCTTCGGGGCGAAAACTCTCAAGGATCTTACCGCTGTTGAGATCCAGTTCGATGTAACCCACTCGTGC
ACCCAACTGATCTTCAGCATCTTTTACTTTCACCAGCGTTTCTGGGTGAGCAAAAACAGGAAGGCAAAAT
GCCGCAAAAAAGGGAATAAGGGCGACACGGAAATGTTGAATACTCATACTCTTCCTTTTTCAATATTATT
GAAGCATTTATCAGGGTTATTGTCTCATGAGCGGATACATATTTGAATGTATTTAGAAAAATAAACAAAT
AGGGGTTCCGCGCACATTTCCCCGAAAAGTGCCACCTAATTCCACGGACTATAGACTATACTAGTATACT
CCGTCTACTGTACGATACACTTCCGCTCAGGTCCTTGTCCTTTAACGAGGCCTTACCACTCTTTTGTTAC
TCTATTGATCCAGCTCAGCAAAGGCAGTGTGATCTAAGATTCTATCTTCGCGATGTAGTAAAACTAGCTA
GACCGAGAAAGAGACTAGAAATGCAAAAGGCACTTCTACAATGGCTGCCATCATTATTATCCGATGTGAC
GCTGCAGCTTCTCAATGATATTCGAATACGCTTTGAGGAGATACAGCCTAATATCCGACAAACTGTTTTA
CAGATTTACGATCGTACTTGTTACCCATCATTGAATTTTGAACATCCGAACCTGGGAGTTTTCCCTGAAA
CAGATAGTATATTTGAACCTGTATAATAATATATAGTCTAGCGCTTTACGGAAGACAATGTATGTATTTC
GGTTCCTGGAGAAACTATTGCATCTATTGCATAGGTAATCTTGCACGTCGCATCCCCGGTTCATTTTCTG
CGTTTCCATCTTGCACTTCAATAGCATATCTTTGTTAACGAAGCATCTGTGCTTCATTTTGTAGAACAAA
AATGCAACGCGAGAGCGCTAATTTTTCAAACAAAGAATCTGAGCTGCATTTTTACAGAACAGAAATGCAA
CGCGAAAGCGCTATTTTACCAACGAAGAATCTGTGCTTCATTTTTGTAAAACAAAAATGCAACGCGAGAG
CGCTAATTTTTCAAACAAAGAATCTGAGCTGCATTTTTACAGAACAGAAATGCAACGCGAGAGCGCTATT
TTACCAACAAAGAATCTATACTTCTTTTTTGTTCTACAAAAATGCATCCCGAGAGCGCTATTTTTCTAAC
AAAGCATCTTAGATTACTTTTTTTCTCCTTTGTGCGCTCTATAATGCAGTCTCTTGATAACTTTTTGCAC
TGTAGGTCCGTTAAGGTTAGAAGAAGGCTACTTTGGTGTCTATTTTCTCTTCCATAAAAAAAGCCTGACT
CCACTTCCCGCGTTTACTGATTACTAGCGAAGCTGCGGGTGCATTTTTTCAAGATAAAGGCATCCCCGAT
TATATTCTATACCGATGTGGATTGCGCATACTTTGTGAACAGAAAGTGATAGCGTTGATGATTCTTCATT
GGTCAGAAAATTATGAACGGTTTCTTCTATTTTGTCTCTATATACTACGTATAGGAAATGTTTACATTTT
CGTATTGTTTTCGATTCACTCTATGAATAGTTCTTACTACAATTTTTTTGTCTAAAGAGTAATACTAGAG
ATAAACATAAAAAATGTAGAGGTCGAGTTTAGATGCAAGTTCAAGGAGCGAAAGGTGGATGGGTAGGTTA
TATAGGGATATAGCACAGAGATATATAGCAAAGAGATACTTTTGAGCAATGTTTGTGGAAGCGGTATTCG
CAATATTTTAGTAGCTCGTTACAGTCCGGTGCGTTTTTGGTTTTTTGAAAGTGCGTCTTCAGAGCGCTTT
TGGTTTTCAAAAGCGCTCTGAAGTTCCTATACTTTCTAGAGAATAGGAACTTCGGAATAGGAACTTCAAA
GCGTTTCCGAAAACGAGCGCTTCCGAAAATGCAACGCGAGCTGCGCACATACAGCTCACTGTTCACGTCG
CACCTATATCTGCGTGTTGCCTGTATATATATATACATGAGAAGAACGGCATAGTGCGTGTTTATGCTTA
AATGCGTACTTATATGCGTCTATTTATGTAGGATGAAAGGTAGTCTAGTACCTCCTGTGATATTATCCCA
TTCCATGCGGGGTATCGTATGCTTCCTTCAGCACTACCCTTTAGCTGTTCTATATGCTGCCACTCCTCAA
TTGGATTAGTCTCATCCTTCAATGCTATCATTTCCTTTGATATTGGATCATATGCATAGTACCGAGAAAC
TAGTGCGAAGTAGTGATCAGGTATTGCTGTTATCTGATGAGTATACGTTGTCCTGGCCACGGCAGAAGCA
CGCTTATCGCTCCAATTTCCCACAACATTAGTCAACTCCGTTAGGCCCTTCATTGAAAGAAATGAGGTCA
TCAAATGTCTTCCAATGTGAGATTTTGGGCCATTTTTTATAGCAAAGATTGAATAAGGCGCATTTTTCTT
CAAAGCTTTATTGTACGATCTGACTAAGTTATCTTTTAATAATTGGTATTCCTGTTTATTGCTTGAAGAA
TTGCCGGTCCTATTTACTCGTTTTAGGACTGGTTCAGAATTCTAAGAAACCATTATTATCATGACATTAA
CCTATAAAAATAGGCGTATCACGAGGCCCTTTCGTCTCGCGCGTTTCGGTGATGACGGTGAAAACCTCTG
ACACATGCAGCTCCCGGAGACGGTCACAGCTTGTCTGTAAGCGGATGCCGGGAGCAGACAAGCCCGTCAG
GGCGCGTCAGCGGGTGTTGGCGGGTGTCGGGGCTGGCTTAACTATGCGGCATCAGAGCAGATTGTACTGA
GAGTGCACCATAAATTCCCGTTTTAAGAGCTTGGTGAGCGCTAGGAGTCACTGCCAGGTATCGTTTGAAC
ACGGCATTAGTCAGGGAAGTCATAACACAGTCCTTTCCCGCAATTTTCTTTTTCTATTACTCTTGGCCTC
CTCTAGTACACTCTATATTTTTTTATGCCTCGGTAATGATTTTCATTTTTTTTTTTCCACCTAGCGGATG
ACTCTTTTTTTTTCTTAGCGATTGGCATTATCACATAATGAATTATACATTATATAAAGTAATGTGATTT
CTTCGAAGAATATACTAAAAAATGAGCAGGCAAGATAAACGAAGGCAAAGATGACAGAGCAGAAAGCCCT
AGTAAAGCGTATTACAAATGAAACCAAGATTCAGATTGCGATCTCTTTAAAGGGTGGTCCCCTAGCGATA
GAGCACTCGATCTTCCCAGAAAAAGAGGCAGAAGCAGTAGCAGAACAGGCCACACAATCGCAAGTGATTA
ACGTCCACACAGGTATAGGGTTTCTGGACCATATGATACATGCTCTGGCCAAGCATTCCGGCTGGTCGCT
AATCGTTGAGTGCATTGGTGACTTACACATAGACGACCATCACACCACTGAAGACTGCGGGATTGCTCTC
GGTCAAGCTTTTAAAGAGGCCCTAGGGGCCGTGCGTGGAGTAAAAAGGTTTGGATCAGGATTTGCGCCTT
TGGATGAGGCACTTTCCAGAGCGGTGGTAGATCTTTCGAACAGGCCGTACGCAGTTGTCGAACTTGGTTT
GCAAAGGGAGAAAGTAGGAGATCTCTCTTGCGAGATGATCCCGCATTTTCTTGAAAGCTTTGCAGAGGCT
AGCAGAATTACCCTCCACGTTGATTGTCTGCGAGGCAAGAATGATCATCACCGTAGTGAGAGTGCGTTCA
AGGCTCTTGCGGTTGCCATAAGAGAAGCCACCTCGCCCAATGGTACCAACGATGTTCCCTCCACCAAAGG
TGTTCTTATGTAGTGACACCGATTATTTAAAGCTGCAGCATACGATATATATACATGTGTATATATGTAT
ACCTATGAATGTCAGTAAGTATGTATACGAACAGTATGATACTGAAGATGACAAGGTAATGCATCATTCT
ATACGTGTCATTCTGAACGAGGCGCGCTTTCCTTTTTTCTTTTTGCTTTTTCTTTTTTTTTCTCTTGAAC
TCGACGGATCTATGCGGTGTGAAATACCGCACAGATGCGTAAGGAGAAAATACCGCATCAGGAAATTGTA
AGCGTTAATATTTTGTTAAAATTCGCGTTAAATTTTTGTTAAATCAGCTCATTTTTTAACCAATAGGCCG
AAATCGGCAAAATCCCTTATAAATCAAAAGAATAGACCGAGATAGGGT
[37 nt withheld, positions 6699-6735]
AAAGAACGTGGACTCCAACGTCAAAGG
[49 nt withheld, positions 6763-6811]
T
[91 nt withheld, positions 6813-6903]
G
[124 nt withheld, positions 6905-7028]
CCATTCGCCATTCAGGCTGCGCAACTGTTGGGAAGGGCGATCGGTGCGGGCCTCTTCGCTATTACGCCAG
CTGGCGAAAGGGGGATGTGCTGCAAGGCGATTAAGTTGGGTAACGCCAGGGTTTTCCCAGTCACGACGTT
GTAAAACGACGGCCAGTGAATTGTAATACGACTCACTATAGGGCGAATTGGAGCTCCACCGCGGTGGCGG
CCGCTCTAGAACTAGTGGATCCACGCTATGAAAAAGGAAAACAAATGACTCTTATAATTTGTTTCCCTCG
ACTTCTCTATTTAAATCCAAGATTTTAACTAATAAACTATTTAATAATAAAACAATTAACTCTTTATATG
GAAGCCTTGGAAATTAGCCGCCAAAATGGGATATACATTCCGTGCGAAGTGACCGCGTGGAAGGCCGGGT
ATCATCTTAAAAATCACTAGTTTCTTTTTTAGCGGAATGCAATAAAGGTGCTTTGTGCTGGTGTGGTTTA
CACGGAACATCTAGTAGCTAAAACTTGGTAACTCAATGGTGATCAGAATCCATAGAAGCATTTTTATTTC
TTAAAATGGGTGCTGCTCCTTCCAAAATTGTGGATGGTCTTTTAGAAGATACAAATTGTATGTACACTTC
GGAGTGAGGAAAAGAAAGAAAGGGGAAATTAACCGATTTTACTAACACTGACACTTTGAACAGTTGATAG
AGATGAAATTGAAAGGTTAAGGAAGAGATTC
